>Addgene plasmid #172509 | pDF0234 pCMV - huDisCas7-11 dead mutant | depositor full sequence | sequence record 334755 | pDF0234 pCMV - huDisCas7-11 dead mutant sequence 8205 bps
CCGAAAAGTGCCACCTGACGTCGACGGATCGGGAGATCGATCTCCCGATCCCCTAGGGTCGACTCTCAGT
ACAATCTGCTCTGATGCCGCATAGTTAAGCCAGTATCTGCTCCCTGCTTGTGTGTTGGAGGTCGCTGAGT
AGTGCGCGAGCAAAATTTAAGCTACAACAAGGCAAGGCTTGACCGACAATTGCATGAAGAATCTGCTTAG
GGTTAGGCGTTTTGCGCTGCTTCGCGATGTACGGGCCAGATATACGCGTTGACATTGATTATTGACTAGT
TATTAATAGTAATCAATTACGGGGTCATTAGTTCATAGCCCATATATGGAGTTCCGCGTTACATAACTTA
CGGTAAATGGCCCGCCTGGCTGACCGCCCAACGACCCCCGCCCATTGACGTCAATAATGACGTATGTTCC
CATAGTAACGCCAATAGGGACTTTCCATTGACGTCAATGGGTGGAGTATTTACGGTAAACTGCCCACTTG
GCAGTACATCAAGTGTATCATATGCCAAGTACGCCCCCTATTGACGTCAATGACGGTAAATGGCCCGCCT
GGCATTATGCCCAGTACATGACCTTATGGGACTTTCCTACTTGGCAGTACATCTACGTATTAGTCATCGC
TATTACCATGGTGATGCGGTTTTGGCAGTACATCAATGGGCGTGGATAGCGGTTTGACTCACGGGGATTT
CCAAGTCTCCACCCCATTGACGTCAATGGGAGTTTGTTTTGGCACCAAAATCAACGGGACTTTCCAAAAT
GTCGTAACAACTCCGCCCCATTGACGCAAATGGGCGGTAGGCGTGTACGGTGGGAGGTCTATATAAGCAG
AGCTGGTTTAGTGAACCGTCAGATCCGCTAGAGATCCGCGGCCGCTAATACGACTCACTATAGGGAGAGC
CGCCACCATGACGACTACTATGAAGATTTCAATTGAATTCCTCGAGCCGTTTCGGATGACCAAATGGCAG
GAAAGCACTAGGCGAAACAAGAACAACAAGGAATTTGTTCGCGGCCAAGCTTTTGCAAGATGGCATAGAA
ATAAGAAGGATAACACAAAAGGGCGGCCTTACATAACTGGGACATTGCTGCGGTCCGCAGTAATTAGAAG
CGCGGAAAACCTGCTGACATTGAGTGATGGGAAAATTAGCGAAAAGACATGTTGTCCTGGGAAATTTGAT
ACGGAAGATAAAGACAGGTTGCTGCAATTGAGGCAGCGGTCCACCCTTCGTTGGACCGATAAGAACCCCT
GTCCAGATAACGCTGAAACTTACTGCCCGTTTTGCGAACTTCTCGGGAGATCCGGTAACGATGGAAAGAA
GGCTGAGAAGAAGGATTGGCGCTTTCGTATTCATTTTGGCAATCTTTCCCTTCCAGGGAAGCCCGATTTC
GACGGGCCAAAAGCTATAGGCAGCCAACGGGTACTTAACAGGGTCGATTTCAAATCCGGTAAGGCCCATG
ACTTCTTTAAGGCTTACGAAGTCGACCATACTAGGTTTCCCCGCTTCGAAGGGGAGATTACCATAGATAA
TAAAGTCAGCGCTGAAGCCAGGAAACTGCTCTGTGATTCTCTCAAGTTTACGGATCGGCTGTGTGGAGCT
CTGTGCGTAATCAGGTTCGATGAATATACACCAGCAGCCGATAGTGGGAAACAAACCGAAAATGTCCAAG
CAGAACCGAATGCTAATCTCGCTGAAAAGACCGCAGAGCAAATTATTAGCATTCTGGACGATAATAAGAA
AACCGAATATACCCGCCTGCTTGCTGATGCTATTCGTTCACTCCGCCGCTCTAGTAAACTTGTCGCTGGC
TTGCCAAAGGATCATGACGGGAAGGATGACCATTACCTCTGGGATATCGGCAAGAAGAAGAAAGACGAAA
ACTCTGTCACTATTAGGCAAATCCTTACGACCTCAGCAGACACCAAGGAACTCAAGAATGCCGGAAAATG
GAGAGAATTCTGCGAGAAGCTGGGTGAAGCGCTGTACCTCAAGAGTAAAGACATGAGTGGCGGCCTGAAA
ATTACTCGGAGAATACTGGGCGATGCTGAATTCCATGGAAAGCCCGATCGGCTTGAAAAGAGCCGGTCTG
TGTCAATCGGATCTGTGTTGAAAGAAACTGTGGTATGCGGCGAACTGGTCGCTAAAACGCCCTTCTTCTT
CGGAGCGATAGACGAAGATGCAAAACAAACCGCACTGCAAGTACTCCTCACTCCCGATAACAAGTATAGA
CTGCCAAGAAGCGCCGTGCGAGGTATACTCCGTCGAGATCTTCAAACCTATTTTGATAGCCCATGCAATG
CTGAGTTGGGTGGACGGCCATGCATGTGTAAGACGTGTAGGATTATGAGAGGGATCACGGTGATGGATGC
GCGCAGTGAGTACAATGCCCCGCCAGAAATAAGGCATCGTACCCGCATTAATCCCTTCACAGGCACGGTT
GCGGAAGGTGCCCTGTTTAATATGGAAGTAGCCCCCGAGGGGATTGTCTTTCCATTTCAACTCCGGTACC
GGGGCTCTGAAGATGGGCTGCCCGATGCACTGAAAACGGTGTTGAAATGGTGGGCTGAGGGGCAGGCATT
CATGAGTGGCGCTGCCTCAACCGGGAAGGGCCGATTCCGGATGGAAAATGCTAAATATGAAACGCTGGAT
CTGAGCGACGAGAATCAAAGGAATGACTATCTTAAGAATTGGGGATGGCGTGACGAGAAGGGGCTCGAGG
AACTGAAGAAACGACTGAACTCAGGTCTGCCAGAGCCCGGTAATTATAGGGATCCAAAATGGCACGAGAT
TAACGTTTCCATTGAGATGGCAAGCCCTTTTATTAATGGCGACCCAATCCGCGCAGCCGTGGACAAACGT
GGTACAGCAGTGGTTACCTTCGTTAAGTATAAAGCTGAAGGGGAAGAGGCGAAACCCGTATGTGCATACA
AGGCCGAATCTTTTAGAGGGGTGATCAGAAGTGCCGTGGCACGCATTCATATGGAAGATGGCGTCCCTTT
GACTGAGTTGACTCACAGTGACTGTGAATGTCTCCTGTGCCAAATCTTTGGAAGTGAGTATGAAGCCGGC
AAAATAAGGTTTGAAGATCTCGTATTCGAAAGTGACCCGGAACCTGTGACCTTCGATCATGTGGCCATCG
ATAGATTCACTGGCGGTGCAGCTGATAAGAAGAAATTCGATGATTCCCCTCTGCCCGGTAGCCCTGCAAG
ACCGCTCATGTTGAAAGGCTCCTTCTGGATCCGCAGGGACGTTCTCGAGGACGAAGAGTACTGTAAGGCA
CTCGGTAAGGCTCTTGCAGATGTGAATAATGGCCTTTATCCCCTCGGTGGAAAGAGCGCCATCGGCTACG
GACAGGTCAAGAGTCTGGGTATAAAGGGAGATGATAAGAGGATTTCTCGCCTCATGAATCCTGCCTTTGA
TGAGACAGATGTAGCCGTTCCAGAAAAGCCCAAAACTGATGCCGAGGTTCGCATCGAGGCAGAGAAAGTA
TATTACCCACACTATTTCGTCGAACCCCATAAGAAGGTGGAACGCGAGGAGAAACCCTGTGGTCATCAAA
AGTTCCACGAGGGGCGACTGACAGGTAAAATTCGGTGTAAGCTCATTACCAAGACACCCCTCATCGTCCC
AGATACTAGTAATGACGATTTCTTCAGACCTGCGGATAAAGAAGCTCGGAAGGAAAAGGACGAATATCAT
AAATCATATGCTTTCTTCAGACTTCATAAACAAATCATGATTCCCGGGAGCGAATTGAGAGGAATGGTGA
GTAGTGTCTACGAAACTGTGACAAATTCTTGCTTCAGGATATTTGATGAGACTAAACGGTTGTCATGGCG
GATGGATGCTGATCACCAGAATGTGCTGCAAGACTTTCTCCCAGGTCGAGTGACCGCCGATGGGAAACAT
ATACAAAAGTTTTCCGAAACTGCAAGGGTGCCTTTCTATGACAAAACGCAGAAACATTTTGACATTCTTG
ATGAGCAAGAAATTGCTGGTGAGAAACCTGTTCGGATGTGGGTCAAGCGTTTTATTAAACGACTGAGCCT
CGTTGATCCTGCTAAACACCCCCAGAAGAAACAAGACAATAAATGGAAAAGACGCAAAGAAGGCATCGCC
ACATTTATAGAGCAAAAGAATGGCTCTTATTATTTTAACGTGGTCACCAATAATGGCTGCACTTCTTTCC
ACTTGTGGCATAAACCTGACAATTTTGACCAGGAGAAACTCGAAGGCATACAGAATGGTGAGAAACTGGA
TTGCTGGGTAAGAGATAGTAGATACCAAAAGGCCTTTCAAGAGATACCCGAGAACGACCCAGACGGATGG
GAGTGTAAAGAGGGCTACCTTCATGTCGTCGGCCCCAGCAAAGTAGAGTTTAGTGACAAGAAAGGGGATG
TGATCAATAACTTTCAAGGAACACTCCCATCAGTTCCCAACGACTGGAAAACAATTAGGACGAACGATTT
TAAGAATAGGAAAAGGAAGAATGAACCTGTGTTTTGTTGTGAGGATGATAAGGGCAATTACTATACCATG
GCTAAATATTGCGAAACCTTCTTCTTCGATCTGAAGGAGAACGAGGAATACGAGATCCCCGAGAAAGCAA
GAATCAAATACAAAGAACTGCTCAGGGTCTATAACAACAATCCTCAAGCAGTGCCGGAGAGCGTATTTCA
GTCTAGAGTTGCCCGGGAAAACGTGGAAAAGCTGAAGTCCGGAGATCTTGTGTATTTCAAACATAATGAA
AAGTACGTAGAGGACATCGTCCCAGTGCGGATTTCCCGAACTGTAGACGATAGGATGATCGGCAAACGTA
TGAGCGCCGATCTGCGGCCGTGCCATGGAGATTGGGTGGAAGATGGTGATCTCAGTGCCTTGAATGCATA
TCCCGAGAAAAGACTCCTCTTGCGCCACCCCAAAGGACTCTGCCCTGCTTGCCGGCTCTTTGGAACCGGA
TCTTACAAGGGCAGAGTCAGGTTTGGATTCGCGTCACTCGAAAACGATCCGGAGTGGCTGATCCCAGGCA
AGAATCCCGGCGATCCGTTTCACGGCGGGCCGGTGATGCTCTCATTGTTGGAACGGCCTCGCCCGACTTG
GAGTATACCGGGATCCGACAATAAGTTTAAAGTGCCTGGCAGAAAGTTTTACGTCCACCACCACGCCTGG
AAAACCATTAAGGACGGGAACCATCCCACAACAGGCAAAGCTATTGAACAAAGCCCTAATAACCGCACTG
TAGAAGCTCTCGCCGGCGGGAATTCCTTTAGCTTCGAAATTGCCTTTGAGAACCTGAAAGAATGGGAGCT
GGGTTTGCTCATCCACAGCCTGCAACTCGAAAAGGGTCTGGCGCATAAACTTGGAATGGCAAAGTCTATG
GGATTTGGTTCAGTTGAAATTGACGTCGAATCAGTGCGCCTGAGAAAAGATTGGAAGCAATGGCGGAATG
GCAATTCCGAAATTCCCAACTGGTTGGGAAAAGGATTTGCTAAACTGAAGGAATGGTTCCGGGACGAGCT
CGATTTTATAGAAAATCTTAAGAAACTTCTTTGGTTTCCTGAGGGCGACCAAGCACCCCGGGTTTGCTAC
CCCATGCTGCGAAAGAAGGACGATCCTAATGGGAATAGCGGTTACGAAGAACTCAAAGACGGGGAATTCA
AGAAAGAAGATCGGCAGAAGAAGCTGACCACGCCGTGGACACCGTGGGCATAACCGGTCATCATCACCAT
CACCATTGAGTTTAAACCCGCTGATCAGCCTCGACTGTGCCTTCTAGTTGCCAGCCATCTGTTGTTTGCC
CCTCCCCCGTGCCTTCCTTGACCCTGGAAGGTGCCACTCCCACTGTCCTTTCCTAATAAAATGAGAAAAT
TGCATCGCATTGTCTGAGTAGGTGTCATTCTATTCTGGGGGGTGGGGTGGGGCAGGACAGCAAGGGGGAG
GATTGGGAAGACAATAGCAGGCATGCTGGGGATGCGGTGGGCTCTATGGCTTCTGAGGCGGAAAGAACCA
GCTGGGGCTCGATACCGTCGACCTCTAGCTAGAGCTTGGCGTAATCATGGTCATAGCTGTTTCCTGTGTG
AAATTGTTATCCGCTCACAATTCCACACAACATACGAGCCGGAAGCATAAAGTGTAAAGCCTAGGGTGCC
TAATGAGTGAGCTAACTCACATTAATTGCGTTGCGCTCACTGCCCGCTTTCCAGTCGGGAAACCTGTCGT
GCCAGCTGCATTAATGAATCGGCCAACGCGCGGGGAGAGGCGGTTTGCGTATTGGGCGCTCTTCCGCTTC
CTCGCTCACTGACTCGCTGCGCTCGGTCGTTCGGCTGCGGCGAGCGGTATCAGCTCACTCAAAGGCGGTA
ATACGGTTATCCACAGAATCAGGGGATAACGCAGGAAAGAACATGTGAGCAAAAGGCCAGCAAAAGGCCA
GGAACCGTAAAAAGGCCGCGTTGCTGGCGTTTTTCCATAGGCTCCGCCCCCCTGACGAGCATCACAAAAA
TCGACGCTCAAGTCAGAGGTGGCGAAACCCGACAGGACTATAAAGATACCAGGCGTTTCCCCCTGGAAGC
TCCCTCGTGCGCTCTCCTGTTCCGACCCTGCCGCTTACCGGATACCTGTCCGCCTTTCTCCCTTCGGGAA
GCGTGGCGCTTTCTCATAGCTCACGCTGTAGGTATCTCAGTTCGGTGTAGGTCGTTCGCTCCAAGCTGGG
CTGTGTGCACGAACCCCCCGTTCAGCCCGACCGCTGCGCCTTATCCGGTAACTATCGTCTTGAGTCCAAC
CCGGTAAGACACGACTTATCGCCACTGGCAGCAGCCACTGGTAACAGGATTAGCAGAGCGAGGTATGTAG
GCGGTGCTACAGAGTTCTTGAAGTGGTGGCCTAACTACGGCTACACTAGAAGAACAGTATTTGGTATCTG
CGCTCTGCTGAAGCCAGTTACCTTCGGAAAAAGAGTTGGTAGCTCTTGATCCGGCAAACAAACCACCGCT
GGTAGCGGTGGTTTTTTTGTTTGCAAGCAGCAGATTACGCGCAGAAAAAAAGGATCTCAAGAAGATCCTT
TGATCTTTTCTACGGGGTCTGACGCTCAGTGGAACGAAAACTCACGTTAAGGGATTTTGGTCATGAGATT
ATCAAAAAGGATCTTCACCTAGATCCTTTTAAATTAAAAATGAAGTTTTAAATCAATCTAAAGTATATAT
GAGTAAACTTGGTCTGACAGTTACCAATGCTTAATCAGTGAGGCACCTATCTCAGCGATCTGTCTATTTC
GTTCATCCATAGTTGCCTGACTCCCCGTCGTGTAGATAACTACGATACGGGAGGGCTTACCATCTGGCCC
CAGTGCTGCAATGATACCGCGAGACCCACGCTCACCGGCTCCAGATTTATCAGCAATAAACCAGCCAGCC
GGAAGGGCCGAGCGCAGAAGTGGTCCTGCAACTTTATCCGCCTCCATCCAGTCTATTAATTGTTGCCGGG
AAGCTAGAGTAAGTAGTTCGCCAGTTAATAGTTTGCGCAACGTTGTTGCCATTGCTACAGGCATCGTGGT
GTCACGCTCGTCGTTTGGTATGGCTTCATTCAGCTCCGGTTCCCAACGATCAAGGCGAGTTACATGATCC
CCCATGTTGTGCAAAAAAGCGGTTAGCTCCTTCGGTCCTCCGATCGTTGTCAGAAGTAAGTTGGCCGCAG
TGTTATCACTCATGGTTATGGCAGCACTGCATAATTCTCTTACTGTCATGCCATCCGTAAGATGCTTTTC
TGTGACTGGTGAGTACTCAACCAAGTCATTCTGAGAATAGTGTATGCGGCGACCGAGTTGCTCTTGCCCG
GCGTCAATACGGGATAATACCGCGCCACATAGCAGAACTTTAAAAGTGCTCATCATTGGAAAACGTTCTT
CGGGGCGAAAACTCTCAAGGATCTTACCGCTGTTGAGATCCAGTTCGATGTAACCCACTCGTGCACCCAA
CTGATCTTCAGCATCTTTTACTTTCACCAGCGTTTCTGGGTGAGCAAAAACAGGAAGGCAAAATGCCGCA
AAAAAGGGAATAAGGGCGACACGGAAATGTTGAATACTCATACTCTTCCTTTTTCAATATTATTGAAGCA
TTTATCAGGGTTATTGTCTCATGAGCGGATACATATTTGAATGTATTTAGAAAAATAAACAAATAGGGGT
TCCGCGCACATTTCC
Features (pLannotate 1.2.2; 14 found; start..end, strand, type, name):
     62..106     -  misc_feature   bom (fragment): basis of mobility region from pBR322
    261..640     +  enhancer       CMV enhancer: human cytomegalovirus immediate early enhancer
    641..844     +  promoter       CMV promoter: human cytomegalovirus (CMV) immediate early promoter
    886..904     +  promoter       T7 promoter: promoter for bacteriophage T7 RNA polymerase
   5775..5999    +  polyA_signal   bGH poly(A) signal: bovine growth hormone polyadenylation signal
   6003..6024    +  promoter       SV40 promoter (fragment): SV40 enhancer and early promoter
   6029..6045    +  misc_feature   MCS (fragment): pBluescript multiple cloning site
   6094..6110    -  protein_bind   lac operator: The lac repressor binds to the lac operator to inhibit transcription in E. coli. This inhibition can be relieved by adding lactose or isopropyl-β-D-thiogalactopyranoside (IPTG). lac repressor encoded by lacI
   6118..6148    -  promoter       lac promoter: promoter for the E. coli lac operon
   6163..6184    -  protein_bind   CAP binding site: CAP binding activates transcription in the presence of cAMP. E. coli catabolite activator protein
   6197..6289    -  CDS            lacI (fragment): lac repressor; lacI; The lac repressor binds to the lac operator to inhibit transcription in E. coli. This inhibition can be relieved by adding lactose or isopropyl-β-D-thiogalactopyranoside (IPTG).
   6472..7060    -  rep_origin     ori: high-copy-number ColE1/pMB1/pBR322/pUC origin of replication
   7231..8091    -  CDS            AmpR: β-lactamase; bla; confers resistance to ampicillin, carbenicillin, and related antibiotics
   8092..8196    -  promoter       AmpR promoter: bla
