>Addgene plasmid #172509 | pDF0234 pCMV - huDisCas7-11 dead mutant | addgene full sequence | sequence record 344932 | Addgene NGS Result
CCGAAAAGTGCCACCTGACGTCGACGGATCGGGAGATCGATCTCCCGATCCCCTAGGGTCTACTCTCAGT
ACAATCTGCTCTGATGCCGCATAGTTAAGCCAGTATCTGCTCCCTGCTTGTGTGTTGGAGGTCGCTGAGT
AGTGCGCGAGCAAAATTTAAGCTACAACAAGGCAAGGCTTGACCGACAATTGCATGAAGAATCTGCTTAG
GGTTAGGCGTTTTGCGCTGCTTCGCGATGTACGGGCCAGATATACGCGTTGACATTGATTATTGACTAGT
TATTAATAGTAATCAATTACGGGGTCATTAGTTCATAGCCCATATATGGAGTTCCGCGTTACATAACTTA
CGGTAAATGGCCCGCCTGGCTGACCGCCCAACGACCCCCGCCCATTGACGTCAATAATGACGTATGTTCC
CATAGTAACGCCAATAGGGACTTTCCATTGACGTCAATGGGTGGAGTATTTACGGTAAACTGCCCACTTG
GCAGTACATCAAGTGTATCATATGCCAAGTACGCCCCCTATTGACGTCAATGACGGTAAATGGCCCGCCT
GGCATTATGCCCAGTACATGACCTTATGGGACTTTCCTACTTGGCAGTACATCTACGTATTAGTCATCGC
TATTACCATGGTGATGCGGTTTTGGCAGTACATCAATGGGCGTGGATAGCGGTTTGACTCACGGGGATTT
CCAAGTCTCCACCCCATTGACGTCAATGGGAGTTTGTTTTGGCACCAAAATCAACGGGACTTTCCAAAAT
GTCGTAACAACTCCGCCCCATTGACGCAAATGGGCGGTAGGCGTGTACGGTGGGAGGTCTATATAAGCAG
AGCTGGTTTAGTGAACCGTCAGATCCGCTAGAGATCCGCGGCCGCTAATACGACTCACTATAGGGAGAGC
CGCCACCATGACGACTACTATGAAGATTTCAATTGAATTCCTCGAGCCGTTTCGGATGACCAAATGGCAG
GAAAGCACTAGGCGAAACAAGAACAACAAGGAATTTGTTCGCGGCCAAGCTTTTGCAAGATGGCATAGAA
ATAAGAAGGATAACACAAAAGGGCGGCCTTACATAACTGGGACATTGCTGCGGTCCGCAGTAATTAGAAG
CGCGGAAAACCTGCTGACATTGAGTGATGGGAAAATTAGCGAAAAGACATGTTGTCCTGGGAAATTTGAT
ACGGAAGATAAAGACAGGTTGCTGCAATTGAGGCAGCGGTCCACCCTTCGTTGGACCGATAAGAACCCCT
GTCCAGATAACGCTGAAACTTACTGCCCGTTTTGCGAACTTCTCGGGAGATCCGGTAACGATGGAAAGAA
GGCTGAGAAGAAGGATTGGCGCTTTCGTATTCATTTTGGCAATCTTTCCCTTCCAGGGAAGCCCGATTTC
GACGGGCCAAAAGCTATAGGCAGCCAACGGGTACTTAACAGGGTCGATTTCAAATCCGGTAAGGCCCATG
ACTTCTTTAAGGCTTACGAAGTCGACCATACTAGGTTTCCCCGCTTCGAAGGGGAGATTACCATAGATAA
TAAAGTCAGCGCTGAAGCCAGGAAACTGCTCTGTGATTCTCTCAAGTTTACGGATCGGCTGTGTGGAGCT
CTGTGCGTAATCAGGTTCGATGAATATACACCAGCAGCCGATAGTGGGAAACAAACCGAAAATGTCCAAG
CAGAACCGAATGCTAATCTCGCTGAAAAGACCGCAGAGCAAATTATTAGCATTCTGGACGATAATAAGAA
AACCGAATATACCCGCCTGCTTGCTGATGCTATTCGTTCACTCCGCCGCTCTAGTAAACTTGTCGCTGGC
TTGCCAAAGGATCATGACGGGAAGGATGACCATTACCTCTGGGATATCGGCAAGAAGAAGAAAGACGAAA
ACTCTGTCACTATTAGGCAAATCCTTACGACCTCAGCAGACACCAAGGAACTCAAGAATGCCGGAAAATG
GAGAGAATTCTGCGAGAAGCTGGGTGAAGCGCTGTACCTCAAGAGTAAAGACATGAGTGGCGGCCTGAAA
ATTACTCGGAGAATACTGGGCGATGCTGAATTCCATGGAAAGCCCGATCGGCTTGAAAAGAGCCGGTCTG
TGTCAATCGGATCTGTGTTGAAAGAAACTGTGGTATGCGGCGAACTGGTCGCTAAAACGCCCTTCTTCTT
CGGAGCGATAGACGAAGATGCAAAACAAACCGCACTGCAAGTACTCCTCACTCCCGATAACAAGTATAGA
CTGCCAAGAAGCGCCGTGCGAGGTATACTCCGTCGAGATCTTCAAACCTATTTTGATAGCCCATGCAATG
CTGAGTTGGGTGGACGGCCATGCATGTGTAAGACGTGTAGGATTATGAGAGGGATCACGGTGATGGATGC
GCGCAGTGAGTACAATGCCCCGCCAGAAATAAGGCATCGTACCCGCATTAATCCCTTCACAGGCACGGTT
GCGGAAGGTGCCCTGTTTAATATGGAAGTAGCCCCCGAGGGGATTGTCTTTCCATTTCAACTCCGGTACC
GGGGCTCTGAAGATGGGCTGCCCGATGCACTGAAAACGGTGTTGAAATGGTGGGCTGAGGGGCAGGCATT
CATGAGTGGCGCTGCCTCAACCGGGAAGGGCCGATTCCGGATGGAAAATGCTAAATATGAAACGCTGGAT
CTGAGCGACGAGAATCAAAGGAATGACTATCTTAAGAATTGGGGATGGCGTGACGAGAAGGGGCTCGAGG
AACTGAAGAAACGACTGAACTCAGGTCTGCCAGAGCCCGGTAATTATAGGGATCCAAAATGGCACGAGAT
TAACGTTTCCATTGAGATGGCAAGCCCTTTTATTAATGGCGACCCAATCCGCGCAGCCGTGGACAAACGT
GGTACAGCGGTGGTTACCTTCGTTAAGTATAAAGCTGAAGGGGAAGAGGCGAAACCCGTATGTGCATACA
AGGCCGAATCTTTTAGAGGGGTGATCAGAAGTGCCGTGGCACGCATTCATATGGAAGATGGCGTCCCTTT
GACTGAGTTGACTCACAGTGACTGTGAATGTCTCCTGTGCCAAATCTTTGGAAGTGAGTATGAAGCCGGC
AAAATAAGGTTTGAAGATCTCGTATTCGAAAGTGACCCGGAACCTGTGACCTTCGATCATGTGGCCATCG
ATAGATTCACTGGCGGTGCAGCTGATAAGAAGAAATTCGATGATTCCCCTCTGCCCGGTAGCCCTGCAAG
ACCGCTCATGTTGAAAGGCTCCTTCTGGATCCGCAGGGACGTTCTCGAGGACGAAGAGTACTGTAAGGCA
CTCGGTAAGGCTCTTGCAGATGTGAATAATGGCCTTTATCCCCTCGGTGGAAAGAGCGCCATCGGCTACG
GACAGGTCAAGAGTCTGGGTATAAAGGGAGATGATAAGAGGATTTCTCGCCTCATGAATCCTGCCTTTGA
TGAGACAGATGTAGCCGTTCCAGAAAAGCCCAAAACTGATGCCGAGGTTCGCATCGAGGCAGAGAAAGTA
TATTACCCACACTATTTCGTCGAACCCCATAAGAAGGTGGAACGCGAGGAGAAACCCTGTGGTCATCAAA
AGTTCCACGAGGGGCGACTGACAGGTAAAATTCGGTGTAAGCTCATTACCAAGACACCCCTCATCGTCCC
AGATACTAGTAATGACGATTTCTTCAGACCTGCGGATAAAGAAGCTCGGAAGGAAAAGGACGAATATCAT
AAATCATATGCTTTCTTCAGACTTCATAAACAAATCATGATTCCCGGGAGCGAATTGAGAGGAATGGTGA
GTAGTGTCTACGAAACTGTGACAAATTCTTGCTTCAGGATATTTGATGAGACTAAACGGTTGTCATGGCG
GATGGATGCTGATCACCAGAATGTGCTGCAAGACTTTCTCCCAGGTCGAGTGACCGCCGATGGGAAACAT
ATACAAAAGTTTTCCGAAACTGCAAGGGTGCCTTTCTATGACAAAACGCAGAAACATTTTGACATTCTTG
ATGAGCAAGAAATTGCTGGTGAGAAACCTGTTCGGATGTGGGTCAAGCGTTTTATTAAACGACTGAGCCT
CGTTGATCCTGCTAAACACCCCCAGAAGAAACAAGACAATAAATGGAAAAGACGCAAAGAAGGCATCGCC
ACATTTATAGAGCAAAAGAATGGCTCTTATTATTTTAACGTGGTCACCAATAATGGCTGCACTTCTTTCC
ACTTGTGGCATAAACCTGACAATTTTGACCAGGAGAAACTCGAAGGCATACAGAATGGTGAGAAACTGGA
TTGCTGGGTAAGAGATAGTAGATACCAAAAGGCCTTTCAAGAGATACCCGAGAACGACCCAGACGGATGG
GAGTGTAAAGAGGGCTACCTTCATGTCGTCGGCCCCAGCAAAGTAGAGTTTAGTGACAAGAAAGGGGATG
TGATCAATAACTTTCAAGGAACACTCCCATCAGTTCCCAACGACTGGAAAACAATTAGGACGAACGATTT
TAAGAATAGGAAAAGGAAGAATGAACCTGTGTTTTGTTGTGAGGATGATAAGGGCAATTACTATACCATG
GCTAAATATTGCGAAACCTTCTTCTTCGATCTGAAGGAGAACGAGGAATACGAGATCCCCGAGAAAGCAA
GAATCAAATACAAAGAACTGCTCAGGGTCTATAACAACAATCCTCAAGCAGTGCCGGAGAGCGTATTTCA
GTCTAGAGTTGCCCGGGAAAACGTGGAAAAGCTGAAGTCCGGAGATCTTGTGTATTTCAAACATAATGAA
AAGTACGTAGAGGACATCGTCCCAGTGCGGATTTCCCGAACTGTAGACGATAGGATGATCGGCAAACGTA
TGAGCGCCGATCTGCGGCCGTGCCATGGAGATTGGGTGGAAGATGGTGATCTCAGTGCCTTGAATGCATA
TCCCGAGAAAAGACTCCTCTTGCGCCACCCCAAAGGACTCTGCCCTGCTTGCCGGCTCTTTGGAACCGGA
TCTTACAAGGGCAGAGTCAGGTTTGGATTCGCGTCACTCGAAAACGATCCGGAGTGGCTGATCCCAGGCA
AGAATCCCGGCGATCCGTTTCACGGCGGGCCGGTGATGCTCTCATTGTTGGAACGGCCTCGCCCGACTTG
GAGTATACCGGGATCCGACAATAAGTTTAAAGTGCCTGGCAGAAAGTTTTACGTCCACCACCACGCCTGG
AAAACCATTAAGGACGGGAACCATCCCACAACAGGCAAAGCTATTGAACAAAGCCCTAATAACCGCACTG
TAGAAGCTCTCGCCGGCGGGAATTCCTTTAGCTTCGAAATTGCCTTTGAGAACCTGAAAGAATGGGAGCT
GGGTTTGCTCATCCACAGCCTGCAACTCGAAAAGGGTCTGGCGCATAAACTTGGAATGGCAAAGTCTATG
GGATTTGGTTCAGTTGAAATTGACGTCGAATCAGTGCGCCTGAGAAAAGATTGGAAGCAATGGCGGAATG
GCAATTCCGAAATTCCCAACTGGTTGGGAAAAGGATTTGCTAAACTGAAGGAATGGTTCCGGGACGAGCT
CGATTTTATAGAAAATCTTAAGAAACTTCTTTGGTTTCCTGAGGGCGACCAAGCACCCCGGGTTTGCTAC
CCCATGCTGCGAAAGAAGGACGATCCTAATGGGAATAGCGGTTACGAAGAACTCAAAGACGGGGAATTCA
AGAAAGAAGATCGGCAGAAGAAGCTGACCACGCCGTGGACACCGTGGGCATAACCGGTCATCATCACCAT
CACCATTGAGTTTAAACCCGCTGATCAGCCTCGACTGTGCCTTCTAGTTGCCAGCCATCTGTTGTTTGCC
CCTCCCCCGTGCCTTCCTTGACCCTGGAAGGTGCCACTCCCACTGTCCTTTCCTAATAAAATGAGAAAAT
TGCATCGCATTGTCTGAGTAGGTGTCATTCTATTCTGGGGGGTGGGGTGGGGCAGGACAGCAAGGGGGAG
GATTGGGAAGACAATAGCAGGCATGCTGGGGATGCGGTGGGCTCTATGGCTTCTGAGGCGGAAAGAACCA
GCTGGGGCTCGATACCGTCGACCTCTAGCTAGAGCTTGGCGTAATCATGGTCATAGCTGTTTCCTGTGTG
AAATTGTTATCCGCTCACAATTCCACACAACATACGAGCCGGAAGCATAAAGTGTAAAGCCTAGGGTGCC
TAATGAGTGAGCTAACTCACATTAATTGCGTTGCGCTCACTGCCCGCTTTCCAGTCGGGAAACCTGTCGT
GCCAGCTGCATTAATGAATCGGCCAACGCGCGGGGAGAGGCGGTTTGCGTATTGGGCGCTCTTCCGCTTC
CTCGCTCACTGACTCGCTGCGCTCGGTCGTTCGGCTGCGGCGAGCGGTATCAGCTCACTCAAAGGCGGTA
ATACGGTTATCCACAGAATCAGGGGATAACGCAGGAAAGAACATGTGAGCAAAAGGCCAGCAAAAGGCCA
GGAACCGTAAAAAGGCCGCGTTGCTGGCGTTTTTCCATAGGCTCCGCCCCCCTGACGAGCATCACAAAAA
TCGACGCTCAAGTCAGAGGTGGCGAAACCCGACAGGACTATAAAGATACCAGGCGTTTCCCCCTGGAAGC
TCCCTCGTGCGCTCTCCTGTTCCGACCCTGCCGCTTACCGGATACCTGTCCGCCTTTCTCCCTTCGGGAA
GCGTGGCGCTTTCTCATAGCTCACGCTGTAGGTATCTCAGTTCGGTGTAGGTCGTTCGCTCCAAGCTGGG
CTGTGTGCACGAACCCCCCGTTCAGCCCGACCGCTGCGCCTTATCCGGTAACTATCGTCTTGAGTCCAAC
CCGGTAAGACACGACTTATCGCCACTGGCAGCAGCCACTGGTAACAGGATTAGCAGAGCGAGGTATGTAG
GCGGTGCTACAGAGTTCTTGAAGTGGTGGCCTAACTACGGCTACACTAGAAGAACAGTATTTGGTATCTG
CGCTCTGCTGAAGCCAGTTACCTTCGGAAAAAGAGTTGGTAGCTCTTGATCCGGCAAACAAACCACCGCT
GGTAGCGGTGGTTTTTTTGTTTGCAAGCAGCAGATTACGCGCAGAAAAAAAGGATCTCAAGAAGATCCTT
TGATCTTTTCTACGGGGTCTGACACTCAGTGGAACGAAAACTCACGTTAAGGGATTTTGGTCATGAGATT
ATCAAAAAGGATCTTCACCTAGATCCTTTTAAATTAAAAATGAAGTTTTAAATCAATCTAAAGTATATAT
GAGTAAACTTGGTCTGACAGTTACCAATGCTTAATCAGTGAGGCACCTATCTCAGCGATCTGTCTATTTC
GTTCATCCATAGTTGCCTGACTCCCCGTCGTGTAGATAACTACGATACGGGAGGGCTTACCATCTGGCCC
CAGTGCTGCAATGATACCGCGAGACCCACGCTCACCGGCTCCAGATTTATCAGCAATAAACCAGCCAGCC
GGAAGGGCCGAGCGCAGAAGTGGTCCTGCAACTTTATCCGCCTCCATCCAGTCTATTAATTGTTGCCGGG
AAGCTAGAGTAAGTAGTTCGCCAGTTAATAGTTTGCGCAACGTTGTTGCCATTGCTACAGGCATCGTGGT
GTCACGCTCGTCGTTTGGTATGGCTTCATTCAGCTCCGGTTCCCAACGATCAAGGCGAGTTACATGATCC
CCCATGTTGTGCAAAAAAGCGGTTAGCTCCTTCGGTCCTCCGATCGTTGTCAGAAGTAAGTTGGCCGCAG
TGTTATCACTCATGGTTATGGCAGCACTGCATAATTCTCTTACTGTCATGCCATCCGTAAGATGCTTTTC
TGTGACTGGTGAGTACTCAACCAAGTCATTCTGAGAATAGTGTATGCGGCGACCGAGTTGCTCTTGCCCG
GCGTCAATACGGGATAATACCGCGCCACATAGCAGAACTTTAAAAGTGCTCATCATTGGAAAACGTTCTT
CGGGGCGAAAACTCTCAAGGATCTTACCGCTGTTGAGATCCAGTTCGATGTAACCCACTCGTGCACCCAA
CTGATCTTCAGCATCTTTTACTTTCACCAGCGTTTCTGGGTGAGCAAAAACAGGAAGGCAAAATGCCGCA
AAAAAGGGAATAAGGGCGACACGGAAATGTTGAATACTCATACTCTTCCTTTTTCAATATTATTGAAGCA
TTTATCAGGGTTATTGTCTCATGAGCGGATACATATTTGAATGTATTTAGAAAAATAAACAAATAGGGGT
TCCGCGCACATTTCC
Features (pLannotate 1.2.2; 14 found; start..end, strand, type, name):
     62..106     -  misc_feature   bom (fragment): basis of mobility region from pBR322
    261..640     +  enhancer       CMV enhancer: human cytomegalovirus immediate early enhancer
    641..844     +  promoter       CMV promoter: human cytomegalovirus (CMV) immediate early promoter
    886..904     +  promoter       T7 promoter: promoter for bacteriophage T7 RNA polymerase
   5775..5999    +  polyA_signal   bGH poly(A) signal: bovine growth hormone polyadenylation signal
   6003..6024    +  promoter       SV40 promoter (fragment): SV40 enhancer and early promoter
   6029..6045    +  misc_feature   MCS (fragment): pBluescript multiple cloning site
   6094..6110    -  protein_bind   lac operator: The lac repressor binds to the lac operator to inhibit transcription in E. coli. This inhibition can be relieved by adding lactose or isopropyl-β-D-thiogalactopyranoside (IPTG). lac repressor encoded by lacI
   6118..6148    -  promoter       lac promoter: promoter for the E. coli lac operon
   6163..6184    -  protein_bind   CAP binding site: CAP binding activates transcription in the presence of cAMP. E. coli catabolite activator protein
   6197..6289    -  CDS            lacI (fragment): lac repressor; lacI; The lac repressor binds to the lac operator to inhibit transcription in E. coli. This inhibition can be relieved by adding lactose or isopropyl-β-D-thiogalactopyranoside (IPTG).
   6472..7060    -  rep_origin     ori: high-copy-number ColE1/pMB1/pBR322/pUC origin of replication
   7231..8091    -  CDS            AmpR: β-lactamase; bla; confers resistance to ampicillin, carbenicillin, and related antibiotics
   8092..8196    -  promoter       AmpR promoter: bla
