[The description below was written by a language model from this plasmid's Addgene catalogue record and pLannotate feature annotations shown in this document.]
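Description:
pDF0234 pCMV - huDisCas7-11 dead mutant is an 8.2 kb mammalian expression plasmid encoding a human codon-optimized, catalytically inactive version of Cas7-11 from Desulfonema ishimotonii, a single-protein, RNA-targeting CRISPR effector. The backbone is not specified in the record. The annotated features show a conventional bacterial maintenance module: a high-copy ColE1/pUC-type origin of replication and a β-lactamase gene with its own promoter for ampicillin selection. Short remnants of bom, lacI, the lac promoter/operator region, an SV40 promoter and a pBluescript polylinker are also detected; these look like backbone leftovers rather than functional elements. No mammalian selection marker is annotated.

The expression cassette consists of the human cytomegalovirus immediate-early enhancer and promoter, followed by a T7 promoter, which could in principle support in vitro transcription. A bovine growth hormone polyadenylation signal closes the cassette. The automated annotation does not label the roughly 4.9 kb interval between the T7 promoter and the poly(A) signal, but this is where the dead DisCas7-11 open reading frame, assembled by Gibson cloning, would be expected to lie. The record does not state which inactivating mutations are present, nor whether the protein carries epitope tags or localization signals.

As the purpose field notes, the plasmid supplies the protein alone, and no guide RNA cassette is annotated, so a crRNA would have to be provided separately. A nuclease-dead effector of this kind generally retains programmable RNA binding without cleaving the target. That makes it suitable as a cleavage-negative control for active Cas7-11 or as an RNA-binding scaffold in mammalian cells, although the record does not list specific applications.
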