Addgene plasmid #172509: pDF0234 pCMV - huDisCas7-11 dead mutant
Purpose: Encodes human codon optimized catalytically dead DisCas7-11 protein alone for expression in mammalian cells
Depositing lab: Omar Abudayyeh & Jonathan Gootenberg. Depositing organization: Massachusetts Institute of Technology. Publication: Programmable RNA targeting with the single-protein CRISPR effector Cas7-11. Ozcan A, Krajeski R, Ioannidi E, Lee B, Gardner A, Makarova KS, Koonin EV, Abudayyeh OO, Gootenberg JS. Nature. 2021 Sep 6. pii: 10.1038/s41586-021-03886-5. doi: 10.1038/s41586-021-03886-5. PubMed 34489594.
Backbone
  Vector backbone: Unspecified
  Vector type: Mammalian Expression
Growth in bacteria
  Bacterial resistance: Ampicillin, 100 μg/mL
  Growth temperature: 37°C
  Growth strain: NEB Stable
  Copy number: Unknown
Gene/Insert
  Gene/Insert name: pCMV - huDisCas7-11 dead mutant
  Species: Desulfonema ishimotonii
  Cloning method: Gibson Cloning
Terms and licenses: Academic/Nonprofit Terms; Industry Terms: Not Available to Industry
How to cite: pDF0234 pCMV - huDisCas7-11 dead mutant was a gift from Omar Abudayyeh & Jonathan Gootenberg (Addgene plasmid # 172509 ; http://n2t.net/addgene:172509 ; RRID:Addgene_172509)
